>Addgene plasmid #73255 | SHC1 | addgene full sequence | sequence record 136224 | Addgene assembled sequence
TAATACGACTCACTATAGGGGAATTGTGAGCGGATAACAATTCCCCTCTAGAAATAATTTTGTTTAACTT
TAAGAAGGAGATATACATATGCACCATCATCATCATCATTCTTCTGGTGTAGATCTGGGTACCGAGAACC
TGTACTTCCAATCCATGGGCTGGCTGCATCCCAACGACAAAGTCATGGGACCCGGGGTTTCCTACTTGGT
TCGGTACATGGGTTGTGTGGAGGTCCTCCAGTCAATGCGTGCCCTGGACTTCAACACCCGGACTCAGGTC
ACCAGGGAGGCCATCAGTCTGGTGTGTGAGGCTGTGCCGGGTGCTAAGGGGGCGACAAGGAGGAGAAAGC
CCTGTAGCCGCCCGCTCAGCTCTATCCTGGGGAGGAGTAACCTGAAATTTGCTGGAATGCCAATCACTCT
CACCGTCTCCACCAGCAGCCTCAACCTCATGGCCGCAGACTGCAAACAGATCATCGCCAACCACCACATG
CAATCTATCTCATTTGCATCCGGCGGGGATCCGGACACAGCCGAGTATGTCGCCTATGTTGCCAAAGACC
CTGTGAATCAGAGAGCCTGCCACATTCTGGAGTGTCCCGAAGGGCTTGCCCAGGATGTCATCAGCACCAT
TGGCCAGGCCTTCGAGTTGCGCTGACAGTAAAGGTGGATACGGATCCGAATTCGAGCTCCGTCGACAAGC
TTGCGGCCGCACTCGAGCACCACCACCACCACCACTGAGATCCGGCTGCTAACAAAGCCCGAAAGGAAGC
TGAGTTGGCTGCTGCCACCGCTGAGCAATAACTAGCATAACCCCTTGGGGCCTCTAAACGGGTCTTGAGG
GGTTTTTTGCTGAAAGGAGGAACTATATCCGGATTGGCGAATGGG
[124 nt withheld, positions 886-1009]
C
[91 nt withheld, positions 1011-1101]
A
[49 nt withheld, positions 1103-1151]
CCTTTGACGTTGGAGTCCACGTTCTTT
[37 nt withheld, positions 1179-1215]
ACCCTATCTCGGTCTATTCTTTTGATTTATAAGGGATTTTGCCGATTTCGGCCTATTGGTTAAAAAATGA
GCTGATTTAACAAAAATTTAACGCGAATTTTAACAAAATATTAACGTTTACAATTTCAGGTGGCACTTTT
CGGGGAAATGTGCGCGGAACCCCTATTTGTTTATTTTTCTAAATACATTCAAATATGTATCCGCTCATGA
ATTAATTCTTAGAAAAACTCATCGAGCATCAAATGAAACTGCAATTTATTCATATCAGGATTATCAATAC
CATATTTTTGAAAAAGCCGTTTCTGTAATGAAGGAGAAAACTCACCGAGGCAGTTCCATAGGATGGCAAG
ATCCTGGTATCGGTCTGCGATTCCGACTCGTCCAACATCAATACAACCTATTAATTTCCCCTCGTCAAAA
ATAAGGTTATCAAGTGAGAAATCACCATGAGTGACGACTGAATCCGGTGAGAATGGCAAAAGTTTATGCA
TTTCTTTCCAGACTTGTTCAACAGGCCAGCCATTACGCTCGTCATCAAAATCACTCGCATCAACCAAACC
GTTATTCATTCGTGATTGCGCCTGAGCGAGACGAAATACGCGATCGCTGTTAAAAGGACAATTACAAACA
GGAATCGAATGCAACCGGCGCAGGAACACTGCCAGCGCATCAACAATATTTTCACCTGAATCAGGATATT
CTTCTAATACCTGGAATGCTGTTTTCCCGGGGATCGCAGTGGTGAGTAACCATGCATCATCAGGAGTACG
GATAAAATGCTTGATGGTCGGAAGAGGCATAAATTCCGTCAGCCAGTTTAGTCTGACCATCTCATCTGTA
ACATCATTGGCAACGCTACCTTTGCCATGTTTCAGAAACAACTCTGGCGCATCGGGCTTCCCATACAATC
GATAGATTGTCGCACCTGATTGCCCGACATTATCGCGAGCCCATTTATACCCATATAAATCAGCATCCAT
GTTGGAATTTAATCGCGGCCTAGAGCAAGACGTTTCCCGTTGAATATGGCTCATAACACCCCTTGTATTA
CTGTTTATGTAAGCAGACAGTTTTATTGTTCATGACCAAAATCCCTTAACGTGAGTTTTCGTTCCACTGA
GCGTCAGACCCCGTAGAAAAGATCAAAGGATCTTCTTGAGATCCTTTTTTTCTGCGCGTAATCTGCTGCT
TGCAAACAAAAAAACCACCGCTACCAGCGGTGGTTTGTTTGCCGGATCAAGAGCTACCAACTCTTTTTCC
GAAGGTAACTGGCTTCAGCAGAGCGCAGATACCAAATACTGTCCTTCTAGTGTAGCCGTAGTTAGGCCAC
CACTTCAAGAACTCTGTAGCACCGCCTACATACCTCGCTCTGCTAATCCTGTTACCAGTGGCTGCTGCCA
GTGGCGATAAGTCGTGTCTTACCGGGTTGGACTCAAGACGATAGTTACCGGATAAGGCGCAGCGGTCGGG
CTGAACGGGGGGTTCGTGCACACAGCCCAGCTTGGAGCGAACGACCTACACCGAACTGAGATACCTACAG
CGTGAGCTATGAGAAAGCGCCACGCTTCCCGAAGGGAGAAAGGCGGACAGGTATCCGGTAAGCGGCAGGG
TCGGAACAGGAGAGCGCACGAGGGAGCTTCCAGGGGGAAACGCCTGGTATCTTTATAGTCCTGTCGGGTT
TCGCCACCTCTGACTTGAGCGTCGATTTTTGTGATGCTCGTCAGGGGGGCGGAGCCTATGGAAAAACGCC
AGCAACGCGGCCTTTTTACGGTTCCTGGCCTTTTGCTGGCCTTTTGCTCACATGTTCTTTCCTGCGTTAT
CCCCTGATTCTGTGGATAACCGTATTACCGCCTTTGAGTGAGCTGATACCGCTCGCCGCAGCCGAACGAC
CGAGCGCAGCGAGTCAGTGAGCGAGGAAGCGGAAGAGCGCCTGATGCGGTATTTTCTCCTTACGCATCTG
TGCGGTATTTCACACCGCATATATGGTGCACTCTCAGTACAATCTGCTCTGATGCCGCATAGTTAAGCCA
GTATACACTCCGCTATCGCTACGTGACTGGGTCATGGCTGCGCCCCGACACCCGCCAACACCCGCTGACG
CGCCCTGACGGGCTTGTCTGCTCCCGGCATCCGCTTACAGACAAGCTGTGACCGTCTCCGGGAGCTGCAT
GTGTCAGAGGTTTTCACCGTCATCACCGAAACGCGCGAGGCAGCTGCGGTAAAGCTCATCAGCGTGGTCG
TGAAGCGATTCACAGATGTCTGCCTGTTCATCCGCGTCCAGCTCGTTGAGTTTCTCCAGAAGCGTTAATG
TCTGGCTTCTGATAAAGCGGGCCATGTTAAGGGCGGTTTTTTCCTGTTTGGTCACTGATGCCTCCGTGTA
AGGGGGATTTCTGTTCATGGGGGTAATGATACCGATGAAACGAGAGAGGATGCTCACGATACGGGTTACT
GATGATGAACATGCCCGGTTACTGGAACGTTGTGAGGGTAAACAACTGGCGGTATGGATGCGGCGGGACC
AGAGAAAAATCACTCAGGGTCAATGCCAGCGCTTCGTTAATACAGATGTAGGTGTTCCACAGGGTAGCCA
GCAGCATCCTGCGATGCAGATCCGGAACATAATGGTGCAGGGCGCTGACTTCCGCGTTTCCAGACTTTAC
GAAACACGGAAACCGAAGACCATTCATGTTGTTGCTCAGGTCGCAGACGTTTTGCAGCAGCAGTCGCTTC
ACGTTCGCTCGCGTATCGGTGATTCATTCTGCTAACCAGTAAGGCAACCCCGCCAGCCTAGCCGGGTCCT
CAACGACAGGAGCACGATCATGCGCACCCGTGGGGCCGCCATGCCGGCGATAATGGCCTGCTTCTCGCCG
AAACGTTTGGTGGCGGGACCAGTGACGAAGGCTTGAGCGAGGGCGTGCAAGATTCCGAATACCGCAAGCG
ACAGGCCGATCATCGTCGCGCTCCAGCGAAAGCGGTCCTCGCCGAAAATGACCCAGAGCGCTGCCGGCAC
CTGTCCTACGAGTTGCATGATAAAGAAGACAGTCATAAGTGCGGCGACGATAGTCATGCCCCGCGCCCAC
CGGAAGGAGCTGACTGGGTTGAAGGCTCTCAAGGGCATCGGTCGAGATCCCGGTGCCTAATGAGTGAGCT
AACTTACATTAATTGCGTTGCGCTCACTGCCCGCTTTCCAGTCGGGAAACCTGTCGTGCCAGCTGCATTA
ATGAATCGGCCAACGCGCGGGGAGAGGCGGTTTGCGTATTGGGCGCCAGGGTGGTTTTTCTTTTCACCAG
TGAGACGGGCAACAGCTGATTGCCCTTCACCGCCTGGCCCTGAGAGAGTTGCAGCAAGCGGTCCACGCTG
GTTTGCCCCAGCAGGCGAAAATCCTGTTTGATGGTGGTTAACGGCGGGATATAACATGAGCTGTCTTCGG
TATCGTCGTATCCCACTACCGAGATATCCGCACCAACGCGCAGCCCGGACTCGGTAATGGCGCGCATTGC
GCCCAGCGCCATCTGATCGTTGGCAACCAGCATCGCAGTGGGAACGATGCCCTCATTCAGCATTTGCATG
GTTTGTTGAAAACCGGACATGGCACTCCAGTCGCCTTCCCGTTCCGCTATCGGCTGAATTTGATTGCGAG
TGAGATATTTATGCCAGCCAGCCAGACGCAGACGCGCCGAGACAGAACTTAATGGGCCCGCTAACAGCGC
GATTTGCTGGTGACCCAATGCGACCAGATGCTCCACGCCCAGTCGCGTACCGTCTTCATGGGAGAAAATA
ATACTGTTGATGGGTGTCTGGTCAGAGACATCAAGAAATAACGCCGGAACATTAGTGCAGGCAGCTTCCA
CAGCAATGGCATCCTGGTCATCCAGCGGATAGTTAATGATCAGCCCACTGACGCGTTGCGCGAGAAGATT
GTGCACCGCCGCTTTACAGGCTTCGACGCCGCTTCGTTCTACCATCGACACCACCACGCTGGCACCCAGT
TGATCGGCGCGAGATTTAATCGCCGCGACAATTTGCGACGGCGCGTGCAGGGCCAGACTGGAGGTGGCAA
CGCCAATCAGCAACGACTGTTTGCCCGCCAGTTGTTGTGCCACGCGGTTGGGAATGTAATTCAGCTCCGC
CATCGCCGCTTCCACTTTTTCCCGCGTTTTCGCAGAAACGTGGCTGGCCTGGTTCACCACGCGGGAAACG
GTCTGATAAGAGACACCGGCATACTCTGCGACATCGTATAACGTTACTGGTTTCACATTCACCACCCTGA
ATTGACTCTCTTCCGGGCGCTATCATGCCATACCGCGAAAGGTTTTGCGCCATTCGATGGTGTCCGGGAT
CTCGACGCTCTCCCTTATGCGACTCCTGCATTAGGAAGCAGCCCAGTAGTAGGTTGAGGCCGTTGAGCAC
CGCCGCCGCAAGGAATGGTGCATGCAAGGAGATGGCGCCCAACAGTCCCCCGGCCACGGGGCCTGCCACC
ATACCCACGCCGAAACAAGCGCTCATGAGCCCGAAGTGGCGAGCCCGATCTTCCCCATCGGTGATGTCGG
CGATATAGGCGCCAGCAACCGCACCTGTGGCGCCGGTGATGCCGGCCACGATGCGTCCGGCGTAGAGGAT
CGAGATCTCGATCCCGCGAAAT
Features (pLannotate 1.2.2; 19 found; start..end, strand, type, name):
      1..19      +  promoter       T7 promoter: promoter for bacteriophage T7 RNA polymerase
     20..44      +  protein_bind   lac operator: The lac repressor binds to the lac operator to inhibit transcription in E. coli. This inhibition can be relieved by adding lactose or isopropyl-β-D-thiogalactopyranoside (IPTG). lac repressor encoded by lacI
     59..81      +  RBS            RBS: efficient ribosome binding site from bacteriophage T7 gene 10 (Olins and Rangwala, 1989)
    158..652     +  CDS            Shc1 (fragment): SHC1_RAT - Experimental evidence at protein level: Swiss-Prot protein existence level 1. Signaling adapter that couples activated growth factor receptors to signaling pathways. Participates in a signaling cascade initiated by activated KIT and KITLG/SCF. Participates in signaling downstream of the angiopoietin receptor TEK/TIE2, and plays a role in the regulation of endothelial cell migration and sprouting angiogenesis (By similarity). From Rattus norvegicus (Rat).
    718..735     +  CDS            9xHis (fragment): 9xHis affinity tag
    745..794     +  CDS            SET1 (fragment): solubility-enhancement tag derived from T7 phage gene 10B
    802..849     +  terminator     T7 terminator: transcription terminator for bacteriophage T7 RNA polymerase
    886..1341    +  rep_origin     f1 ori (sequence partly withheld): f1 bacteriophage origin of replication; arrow indicates direction of (+) strand synthesis
   1368..1425    +  promoter       AmpR promoter (fragment): bla
   1434..2249    -  CDS            KanR: aminoglycoside phosphotransferase; aph(3')-Ia; confers resistance to kanamycin in bacteria or G418 (Geneticin®) in eukaryotes
   2371..2959    +  rep_origin     ori: high-copy-number ColE1/pMB1/pBR322/pUC origin of replication
   3145..3287    -  misc_feature   bom: basis of mobility region from pBR322
   3389..3580    -  CDS            rop: Rop protein, which maintains plasmids at low copy number; rop
   3597..3977    +  CDS            YPB1_ECOLX: Protein predicted: Swiss-Prot protein existence level 4. From Escherichia coli.
   4049..4340    -  CDS            TcR (fragment): tetracycline efflux protein; tet; confers resistance to tetracycline
   4355..4376    -  protein_bind   CAP binding site: CAP binding activates transcription in the presence of cAMP. E. coli catabolite activator protein
   4389..5471    -  CDS            lacI: lac repressor; lacI; The lac repressor binds to the lac operator to inhibit transcription in E. coli. This inhibition can be relieved by adding lactose or isopropyl-β-D-thiogalactopyranoside (IPTG).
   5472..5549    -  promoter       lacI promoter: lacI
   5557..5836    -  CDS            TcR (fragment): tetracycline efflux protein; tet; confers resistance to tetracycline
