[The description below was written by a language model from this plasmid's Addgene catalogue record and pLannotate feature annotations shown in this document.]
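Description:
SHC1 is a bacterial expression plasmid built on the pNIC28-Bsa4 backbone, a pET-style vector designed for ligation-independent cloning and used in structural genomics. It carries a 592 bp fragment of human SHC1, a signalling adapter that couples activated growth factor receptors to downstream pathways. The record notes that the insert may not be the full open reading frame, and its short length is consistent with a domain-sized construct. The automated annotation labels the coding region as a fragment of rat Shc1. This reflects the closest database match by homology, since the catalogue lists the species as human.

Expression is driven by a T7 promoter followed by a lac operator and the T7 gene 10 ribosome binding site, with a T7 terminator downstream. The plasmid also encodes lacI, so transcription stays repressed until it is induced with IPTG in a host that supplies T7 RNA polymerase, and the depositor recommends a BL21(DE3) derivative carrying a rare-codon plasmid. The backbone adds an N-terminal hexahistidine tag and a TEV protease site, which allow affinity purification and later tag removal. That N-terminal tag is not called in the feature table. The His-tag and T7 gene 10-derived fragments annotated downstream of the insert appear to be residual vector sequence, and whether they are translated is not stated.

The plasmid is selected with kanamycin through an aminoglycoside phosphotransferase gene. It replicates from a pBR322-type origin with bom and rop, in line with its low-copy listing, and it also carries an f1 origin. The short tetracycline-resistance fragments are backbone remnants. The construct was made to produce recombinant protein for structure determination, and the depositor links it to a solved structure.
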