Addgene plasmid #73255: SHC1
Purpose: Bacterial expression for structure determination; may not be full ORF
Depositing lab: Nicola Burgess-Brown. Depositing organization: University of Oxford.
Backbone
  Vector backbone: pNIC28-Bsa4
  Backbone manufacturer: SGC, Addgene Plasmid #26103
  Vector type: Bacterial Expression
Growth in bacteria
  Bacterial resistance: Kanamycin, 50 μg/mL
  Growth temperature: 37°C
  Growth strain: DH5alpha
  Copy number: Low Copy
Gene/Insert
  Gene/Insert name: SHC1 (alt names: SHC1A-c009; gi|52693921)
  Species: H. sapiens (human)
  Insert size (bp): 592
  Entrez Gene: SHC1 (a.k.a. SHC, SHCA)
  Promoter: T7
  Tag / fusion protein: His-6-TEV (N terminal on backbone)
  Cloning method: Ligation Independent Cloning
  Sequencing primers: 5′ T7; 3′ T7 terminal
Terms and licenses: Academic/Nonprofit Terms; Industry Terms: Not Available to Industry
Depositor comments: Use BL21(DE3)-R3-pRARE2 for protein expression. See also 4XWX: http://www.thesgc.org/structures/4XWX
How to cite: SHC1 was a gift from Nicola Burgess-Brown (Addgene plasmid # 73255 ; http://n2t.net/addgene:73255 ; RRID:Addgene_73255)
