>Addgene plasmid #73255 | SHC1 | depositor partial sequence | sequence record 134769 | insert
ATGCACCATCATCATCATCATTCTTCTGGTGTAGATCTGGGTACCGAGAACCTGTACTTCCAATCCATGG
GCTGGCTGCATCCCAACGACAAAGTCATGGGACCCGGGGTTTCCTACTTGGTTCGGTACATGGGTTGTGT
GGAGGTCCTCCAGTCAATGCGTGCCCTGGACTTCAACACCCGGACTCAGGTCACCAGGGAGGCCATCAGT
CTGGTGTGTGAGGCTGTGCCGGGTGCTAAGGGGGCGACAAGGAGGAGAAAGCCCTGTAGCCGCCCGCTCA
GCTCTATCCTGGGGAGGAGTAACCTGAAATTTGCTGGAATGCCAATCACTCTCACCGTCTCCACCAGCAG
CCTCAACCTCATGGCCGCAGACTGCAAACAGATCATCGCCAACCACCACATGCAATCTATCTCATTTGCA
TCCGGCGGGGATCCGGACACAGCCGAGTATGTCGCCTATGTTGCCAAAGACCCTGTGAATCAGAGAGCCT
GCCACATTCTGGAGTGTCCCGAAGGGCTTGCCCAGGATGTCATCAGCACCATTGGCCAGGCCTTCGAGTT
GCGCTGACAGTAAAGGTGGATACGGATCCGAA
