>Addgene plasmid #73255 | SHC1 | addgene partial sequence | sequence record 136223 | T7 5'-TAATACGACTCACTATAGGG-3'
ACTTTAAGAAGGAGATATACATATGCACCATCATCATCATCATTCTTCTGGTGTAGATCTGGGTACCGAG
AACCTGTACTTCCAATCCATGGGCTGGCTGCATCCCAACGACAAAGTCATGGGACCCGGGGTTTCCTACT
TGGTTCGGTACATGGGTTGTGTGGAGGTCCTCCAGTCAATGCGTGCCCTGGACTTCAACACCCGGACTCA
GGTCACCAGGGAGGCCATCAGTCTGGTGTGTGAGGCTGTGCCGGGTGCTAAGGGGGCGACAAGGAGGAGA
AAGCCCTGTAGCCGCCCGCTCAGCTCTATCCTGGGGAGGAGTAACCTGAAATTTGCTGGAATGCCAATCA
CTCTCACCGTCTCCACCAGCAGCCTCAACCTCATGGCCGCAGACTGCAAACAGATCATCGCCAACCACCA
CATGCAATCTATCTCATTTGCATCCGGCGGGGATCCGGACACAGCCGAGTATGTCGCCTATGTTGCCAAA
GACCCTGTGAATCAGAGAGCCTGCCACATTCTGGAGTGTCCCGAAGGGCTTGCCCAGGATGTCATCAGCA
CCATTGGCCAGGCCTTCGAGTTGCGCTGACAGTAAAGGTGGATACGGATCCGAATTCGAGCTCCGTCGAC
AAGCTTGCGGCCGCACTCGAGCACCACCACCACCACCACTGAGATCCGGCTGCTAACAAAGCCCGAAAGG
AAGCTGAGTTGGCTGCTGCCACCGCTGAGCAATAACTAGCATAACCCCTTGGGGCCTCTAAACGGGTCTT
GAGGGGTTTTTTGCTGAAAGGAGGAACTATATCCGGATTGGCGAATGGG
[124 nt withheld, positions 820-943]
CGCCGGCTTTCCC
