>Addgene plasmid #73255 | SHC1 | addgene partial sequence | sequence record 137213 | T7term 5'-GCTAGTTATTGCTCAGCGG-3'
TAGCAGCCGGATCTCAGTGGTGGTGGTGGTGGTGCTCGAGTGCGGCCGCAAGCTTGTCGACGGAGCTCGA
ATTCGGATCCGTATCCACCTTTACTGTCAGCGCAACTCGAAGGCCTGGCCAATGGTGCTGATGACATCCT
GGGCAAGCCCTTCGGGACACTCCAGAATGTGGCAGGCTCTCTGATTCACAGGGTCTTTGGCAACATAGGC
GACATACTCGGCTGTGTCCGGATCCCCGCCGGATGCAAATGAGATAGATTGCATGTGGTGGTTGGCGATG
ATCTGTTTGCAGTCTGCGGCCATGAGGTTGAGGCTGCTGGTGGAGACGGTGAGAGTGATTGGCATTCCAG
CAAATTTCAGGTTACTCCTCCCCAGGATAGAGCTGAGCGGGCGGCTACAGGGCTTTCTCCTCCTTGTCGC
CCCCTTAGCACCCGGCACAGCCTCACACACCAGACTGATGGCCTCCCTGGTGACCTGAGTCCGGGTGTTG
AAGTCCAGGGCACGCATTGACTGGAGGACCTCCACACAACCCATGTACCGAACCAAGTAGGAAACCCCGG
GTCCCATGACTTTGTCGTTGGGATGCAGCCAGCCCATGGATTGGAAGTACAGGTTCTCGGTACCCAGATC
TACACCAGAAGAATGATGATGATGATGGTGCATATGTATATCTCCTTCTTAAAGTTAAACAAAATTATTT
CTAGAGGGGAATTGTTATCCGCTCACAATTCCCCTATAGTGAGTCGTATTAATTTCGCGGGATCGAGATC
TCGATCCTCTACGCCGGA
